Addgene plasmid #205743: pGATE-1
Purpose: (Empty Backbone) Cloning of PCR products by overlap extension into a gateway entry vector
Depositing lab: Viktor Kirik. Depositing organization: Illinois State University. Publication: Overlap extension cloning of PCR products into a Gateway-compatible plasmid vector. Zare-Mehrjerdi O, Trader G, Kirik V. Biotechniques. 2023 Jul 9. doi: 10.2144/btn-2023-0001. PubMed 37424091.
Backbone
  Vector backbone: pDONR207
  Backbone manufacturer: Invitrogen
  Vector type: Cloning
Growth in bacteria
  Bacterial resistance: Chloramphenicol and Gentamicin, 25 & 10 μg/mL
  Growth temperature: 37°C
  Growth strain: ccdB Survival
  Copy number: Unknown
Terms and licenses: Academic/Nonprofit Terms; Industry Terms: Not Available to Industry
How to cite: pGATE-1 was a gift from Viktor Kirik (Addgene plasmid # 205743 ; http://n2t.net/addgene:205743 ; RRID:Addgene_205743)
