[The description below was written by a language model from this plasmid's Addgene catalogue record and pLannotate feature annotations shown in this document.]
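Description:
pGATE-1 is an empty Gateway entry-type cloning vector built on the Invitrogen pDONR207 backbone and intended for inserting PCR products by overlap extension rather than by a BP recombination reaction. It replicates in E. coli from a high-copy ColE1/pUC-type origin. The backbone is selected with gentamicin through the aacC1 acetyltransferase gene, which lies downstream of a class 1 integron Pc promoter. The automated annotation also reports two kanamycin-resistance fragments flanking the gentamicin cassette. These are partial matches only, and the record lists no kanamycin selection. rrnB T1 and T2 terminators sit upstream of the cloning region, where they would be expected to insulate it from read-through transcription.

The replaceable cassette carries the ccdB gyrase toxin gene (with a partial ccdA fragment) and a chloramphenicol acetyltransferase gene under its own cat promoter. This explains why the empty plasmid is maintained in a ccdB-tolerant strain under chloramphenicol plus gentamicin. The cassette is bounded by attL-type sites rather than the attP sites of a donor vector. The annotation calls them attL3 and attL2 fragments with overlapping attB1 and attB2 core matches, so the upstream site most likely functions as an attL1-type site, although the record does not confirm this.

Replacing the ccdB/CmR cassette with an amplicon bearing vector-overlapping ends should yield a ready-made entry clone. ccdB would then counter-select unmodified vector in standard strains. Such clones could be transferred to destination vectors by LR recombination. The record specifies no insert, promoter or tags for expression, which fits its role as a pure cloning intermediate.
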