Features (pLannotate 1.2.2; 17 found; start..end, strand, type, name):
      1..89      -  protein_bind   attL2 (fragment): mutant version of attL; recombination site for the Gateway® LR reaction LR Clonase™
    212..838     +  CDS            KanR (fragment): aminoglycoside phosphotransferase; aph(3')-Ia; confers resistance to kanamycin in bacteria or G418 (Geneticin®) in eukaryotes
    872..1405    -  CDS            GmR: gentamycin acetyltransferase; aacC1; confers resistance to gentamycin
   1594..1622    -  promoter       Pc promoter: intI1 (promoter lies within the coding sequence); class 1 integron promoter
   1600..1947    -  CDS            YPR2_ECOLX (fragment): Protein predicted: Swiss-Prot protein existence level 4. From Escherichia coli.
   1952..2136    +  CDS            KanR (fragment): aminoglycoside phosphotransferase; aph(3')-Ia; confers resistance to kanamycin in bacteria or G418 (Geneticin®) in eukaryotes
   2279..2867    +  rep_origin     ori: high-copy-number ColE1/pMB1/pBR322/pUC origin of replication
   3002..3029    -  terminator     rrnB T2 terminator: transcription terminator T2 from the E. coli rrnB gene
   3161..3204    +  terminator     rrnB T1 terminator: Escherichia coli rrnB; transcription terminator T1 from the E. coli rrnB gene
   3261..3345    +  protein_bind   attL3 (fragment): mutant version of attL; recombination site for the Gateway® LR reaction LR Clonase™
   3336..3356    +  protein_bind   attB1: mutant version of attB; core recombination site for the Gateway® BP reaction BP Clonase™
   3511..3663    -  CDS            dpnD (fragment): DPND_STRPN - Protein predicted: Swiss-Prot protein existence level 4. From Streptococcus pneumoniae serotype 4 (strain ATCC BAA-334 / TIGR4).
   3707..4009    -  CDS            ccdB: CCDB_ECOLI - Also known as G, letB, letD. Experimental evidence at protein level: Swiss-Prot protein existence level 1. Toxic component of a type II toxin-antitoxin (TA) system, functioning in plasmid maintainence. Responsible for the post- segregational killing (PSK) of plasmid-free cells, also referred to as a plasmid addiction system. Half-life of over 2 hours. Cell killing by CcdB is accompanied by filamentation, defects in chromosome and plasmid segregation, defects in cell division, formation of anucleate cells, decreased DNA synthesis and plasmid loss. Interferes with the activity of DN
   4014..4172    -  CDS            ccdA (fragment): CCDA_ECO57 - Also known as H, letA. Experimental evidence at protein level: Swiss-Prot protein existence level 1. Antitoxin component of a type II toxin-antitoxin (TA) system which inhibits the post-segregational killing (PSK) of plasmid-free cells, also referred to as a plasmid addiction system. Binds to and blocks the activity of CcdB; will also remove bound CcdB protein from the CcdB-GyrA complex by forming a CcdA-CcdB complex, a process termed rejuvenation. Functions as a transcriptional corepressor for the ccdAB operon, repression also requires CcdB (By similarity). From Escherichia coli
   4354..5012    -  CDS            CmR: chloramphenicol acetyltransferase; cat; confers resistance to chloramphenicol
   5013..5115    -  promoter       cat promoter: promoter of the E. coli cat gene encoding chloramphenicol acetyltransferase
   5260..13      -  protein_bind   attB2 (across the origin): mutant version of attB; core recombination site for the Gateway® BP reaction BP Clonase™
>Addgene plasmid #205743 | pGATE-1 | addgene full sequence | sequence record 417957 | Addgene NGS Result
TTGTACAAAGTGGGCATTATAAGAAAGCATTGCTTATCAATTTGTTGCAACGAACAGGTCACTATCAGTC
AAAATAAAATCATTATTTGCCATCCAGCTGCAGCTCTGGCCCGTGTCTCAAAATCTCTGATGTTACATTG
CACAAGATAAAAATATATCATCATGAACAATAAAACTGTCTGCTTACATAAACAGTAATACAAGGGGTGT
TATGAGCCATATTCAACGGGAAACGTCGAGGCCGCGATTAAATTCCAACATGGATGCTGATTTATATGGG
TATAAATGGGCTCGCGATAATGTCGGGCAATCAGGTGCGACAATCTATCGCTTGTATGGGAAGCCCGATG
CGCCAGAGTTGTTTCTGAAACATGGCAAAGGTAGCGTTGCCAATGATGTTACAGATGAGATGGTCAGACT
AAACTGGCTGACGGAATTTATGCCTCTTCCGACCATCAAGCATTTTATCCGTACTCCTGATGATGCATGG
TTACTCACCACTGCGATCCCCGGAAAAACAGCATTCCAGGTATTAGAAGAATATCCTGATTCAGGTGAAA
ATATTGTTGATGCGCTGGCAGTGTTCCTGCGCCGGTTGCATTCGATTCCTGTTTGTAATTGTCCTTTTAA
CAGCGATCGCGTATTTCGTCTCGCTCAGGCGCAATCACGAATGAATAACGGTTTGGTTGATGCGAGTGAT
TTTGATGACGAGCGTAATGGCTGGCCTGTTGAACAAGTCTGGAAAGAAATGCATAAACTTTTGCCATTCT
CACCGGATTCAGTCGTCACTCATGGTGATTTCTCACTTGATAACCTTATTTTTGACGAGGGGAAATTAGG
CCGGGAAGCCGATCTCGGCTTGAACGAATTGTTAGGTGGCGGTACTTGGGTCGATATCAAAGTGCATCAC
TTCTTCCCGTATGCCCAACTTTGTATAGAGAGCCACTGCGGGATCGTCACCGTAATCTGCTTGCACGTAG
ATCACATAAGCACCAAGCGCGTTGGCCTCATGCTTGAGGAGATTGATGAGCGCGGTGGCAATGCCCTGCC
TCCGGTGCTCGCCGGAGACTGCGAGATCATAGATATAGATCTCACTACGCGGCTGCTCAAACTTGGGCAG
AACGTAAGCCGCGAGAGCGCCAACAACCGCTTCTTGGTCGAAGGCAGCAAGCGCGATGAATGTCTTACTA
CGGAGCAAGTTCCCGAGGTAATCGGAGTCCGGCTGATGTTGGGAGTAGGTGGCTACGTCTCCGAACTCAC
GACCGAAAAGATCAAGAGCAGCCCGCATGGATTTGACTTGGTCAGGGCCGAGCCTACATGTGCGAATGAT
GCCCATACTTGAGCCACCTAACTTTGTTTTAGGGCGACTGCCCTGCTGCGTAACATCGTTGCTGCTGCGT
AACATCGTTGCTGCTCCATAACATCAAACATCGACCCACGGCGTAACGCGCTTGCTGCTTGGATGCCCGA
GGCATAGACTGTACAAAAAAACAGTCATAACAAGCCATGAAAACCGCCACTGCGCCGTTACCACCGCTGC
GTTCGGTCAAGGTTCTGGACCAGTTGCGTGAGCGCATACGCTACTTGCATTACAGTTTACGAACCGAACA
GGCTTATGTCAACTGGGTTCGTGCCTTCATCCGTTTCCACGGTGTGCGTCACCCGGCAACCTTGGGCAGC
AGCGAAGTCGAGGCATTTCTGTCCTGGCTGGCGAACGAGCGCAAGGTTTCGGTCTCCACGCATCGTCAGG
CATTGGCGGCCTTGCTGTTCTTCTACGGCAAGGTGCTGTGCACGGATCTGCCCTGGCTTCAGGAGATCGG
AAGACCTCGGCCGTCGCGGCGCTTGCCGGTGGTGCTGACCCCGGATGAAGTGGTTCGCATCCTCGGTTTT
CTGGAAGGCGAGCATCGTTTGTTCGCCCAGGACTCTAGCTATAGTTCTAGTGGTTGGCTACTAATAGGTT
GTATTGATGTTGGACGAGTCGGAATCGCAGACCGATACCAGGATCTTGCCATCCTATGGAACTGCCTCGG
TGAGTTTTCTCCTTCATTACAGAAACGGCTTTTTCAAAAATATGGTATTGATAATCCTGATATGAATAAA
TTGCAGTTTCATTTGATGCTCGATGAGTTTTTCTAATCAGAATTGGTTAATTGGTTGTAACACTGGCAGA
GCATTACGCTGACTTGACGGGACGGCGCAAGCTCATGACCAAAATCCCTTAACGTGAGTTTTCGTTCCAC
TGAGCGTCAGACCCCGTAGAAAAGATCAAAGGATCTTCTTGAGATCCTTTTTTTCTGCGCGTAATCTGCT
GCTTGCAAACAAAAAAACCACCGCTACCAGCGGTGGTTTGTTTGCCGGATCAAGAGCTACCAACTCTTTT
TCCGAAGGTAACTGGCTTCAGCAGAGCGCAGATACCAAATACTGTTCTTCTAGTGTAGCCGTAGTTAGGC
CACCACTTCAAGAACTCTGTAGCACCGCCTACATACCTCGCTCTGCTAATCCTGTTACCAGTGGCTGCTG
CCAGTGGCGATAAGTCGTGTCTTACCGGGTTGGACTCAAGACGATAGTTACCGGATAAGGCGCAGCGGTC
GGGCTGAACGGGGGGTTCGTGCACACAGCCCAGCTTGGAGCGAACGACCTACACCGAACTGAGATACCTA
CAGCGTGAGCTATGAGAAAGCGCCACGCTTCCCGAAGGGAGAAAGGCGGACAGGTATCCGGTAAGCGGCA
GGGTCGGAACAGGAGAGCGCACGAGGGAGCTTCCAGGGGGAAACGCCTGGTATCTTTATAGTCCTGTCGG
GTTTCGCCACCTCTGACTTGAGCGTCGATTTTTGTGATGCTCGTCAGGGGGGCGGAGCCTATGGAAAAAC
GCCAGCAACGCGGCCTTTTTACGGTTCCTGGCCTTTTGCTGGCCTTTTGCTCACATGTTCTTTCCTGCGT
TATCCCCTGATTCTGTGGATAACCGTATTACCGCTAGCCAGGAAGAGTTTGTAGAAACGCAAAAAGGCCA
TCCGTCAGGATGGCCTTCTGCTTAGTTTGATGCCTGGCAGTTTATGGCGGGCGTCCTGCCCGCCMCCCTC
CGGGCCGTTGCTTCACAACGTTCAAATCCGCTCCCGGCGGATTTGTCCTACTCAGGAGAGCGTTCACCGA
CAAACAACAGATAAAACGAAAGGCCCAGTCTTCCGACTGAGCCTTTCGTTTTATTTGATGCCTGGCAGTT
CCCTACTCTCGCGTTAACGCTAGCATGGATCTCGGGCCCCAAATAATGATTTTATTTTGACTGATAGTGA
CCTGTTCGTTGCAACAAATTGATGAGCAATGCTTTTTTATAATGCCAAGTTTGTACAAAAAAGCAGGTCG
ACCGACAGCCTTCCAAATGTTCTTCTCAAACGGAATCGTCGTATCCAGCCTACTCGCTATTGTCCTCAAT
GCCGTATTAAATCATAAAAAGAAATAAGAAAAAGAGGTGCGAGCCTCTTTTTTGTGTGACAAAATAAAAA
CATCTACCTATTCATATACGCTAGTGTCATAGTCCTGAAAATCATCTGCATCAAGAACAATTTCACAACT
CTTATACTTTTCTCTTACAAGTCGTTCGGCTTCATCTGGATTTTCAGCCTCTATACTTACTAAACGTGAT
AAAGTTTCTGTAATTTCTACTGTATCGACCTGCAGACTGGCTGTGTATAAGGGAGCCTGACATTTATATT
CCCCAGAACATCAGGTTAATGGCGTTTTTGATGTCATTTTCGCGGTGGCTGAGATCAGCCACTTCTTCCC
CGATAACGGAGACCGGCACACTGGCCATATCGGTGGTCATCATGCGCCAGCTTTCATCCCCGATATGCAC
CACCGGGTAAAGTTCACGGGAGACTTTATCTGACAGCAGACGTGCACTGGCCAGGGGGATCACCATCCGT
CGCCCGGGCGTGTCAATAATATCACTCTGTACATCCACAAACAGACGATAACGGCTCTCTCTTTTATAGG
TGTAAACCTTAAACTGCATTTCACCAGCCCCTGTTCTCGTCAGCAAAAGAGCCGTTCATTTCAATAAACC
GGGCGACCTCAGCCATCCCTTCCTGATTTTCCGCTTTCCAGCGTTCGGCACGCAGACGACGGGCTTCATT
CTGCATGGTTGTGCTTACCAGACCGGAGATATTGACATCATATATGCCTTGAGCAACTGATAGCTGTCGC
TGTCAACTGTCACTGTAATACGCTGCTTCATAGCATACCTCTTTTTGACATACTTCGGGTATACATATCA
GTATATATTCTTATACCGCAAAAATCAGCGCGCAAATACGCATACTGTTATCTGGCTTTTAGTAAGCCGG
ATCCACGCGGCGTTTACGCCCCCCCTGCCACTCATCGCAGTACTGTTGTAATTCATTAAGCATTCTGCCG
ACATGGAAGCCATCACAAACGGCATGATGAACCTGAATCGCCAGCGGCATCAGCACCTTGTCGCCTTGCG
TATAATATTTGCCCATGGTGAAAACGGGGGCGAAGAAGTTGTCCATATTGGCCACGTTTAAATCAAAACT
GGTGAAACTCACCCAGGGATTGGCTGAGACGAAAAACATATTCTCAATAAACCCTTTAGGGAAATAGGCC
AGGTTTTCACCGTAACACGCCACATCTTGCGAATATATGTGTAGAAACTGCCGGAAATCGTCGTGGTATT
CACTCCAGAGCGATGAAAACGTTTCAGTTTGCTCATGGAAAACGGTGTAACAAGGGTGAACACTATCCCA
TATCACCAGCTCACCGTCTTTCATTGCCATACGGAATTCCGGATGAGCATTCATCAGGCGGGCAAGAATG
TGAATAAAGGCCGGATAAAACTTGTGCTTATTTTTCTTTACGGTCTTTAAAAAGGCCGTAATATCCAGCT
GAACGGTCTGGTTATAGGTACATTGAGCAACTGACTGAAATGCCTCAAAATGTTCTTTACGATGCCATTG
GGATATATCAACGGTGGTATATCCAGTGATTTTTTTCTCCATTTTAGCTTCCTTAGCTCCTGAAAATCTC
GATAACTCAAAAAATACGCCCGGTAGTGATCTTATTTCATTATGGTGAAAGTTGGAACCTCTTACGTGCC
GATCAACGTCTCATTTTCGCCAAAAGTTGGCCCAGGGCTTCCCGGTATCAACAGGGACACCAGGATTTAT
TTATTCTGCGAAGTGATCTTCCGTCACAGGTATTTATTCGGCGCAAAGTGCGTCGGGTGATGCTGCCAAC
TTAGTCGACCAGCTTTC
